>Addgene plasmid #141595 | TFORF0374 | addgene full sequence | sequence record 408551 | Addgene NGS Result
TTAATGTAGTCTTATGCAATACTCTTGTAGTCTTGCAACATGGTAACGATGAGTTAGCAACATGCCTTAC
AAGGAGAGAAAAAGCACCGTGCATGCCGATTGGTGGAAGTAAGGTGGTACGATCGTGCCTTATTAGGAAG
GCAACAGACGGGTCTGACATGGATTGGACGAACCACTGAATTGCCGCATTGCAGAGATATTGTATTTAAG
TGCCTAGCTCGATACATAAACGGGTCTCTCTGGTTAGACCAGATCTGAGCCTGGGAGCTCTCTGGCTAAC
TAGGGAACCCACTGCTTAAGCCTCAATAAAGCTTGCCTTGAGTGCTTCAAGTAGTGTGTGCCCGTCTGTT
GTGTGACTCTGGTAACTAGAGATCCCTCAGACCCTTTTAGTCAGTGTGGAAAATCTCTAGCAGTGGCGCC
CGAACAGGGACTTGAAAGCGAAAGGGAAACCAGAGGAGCTCTCTCGACGCAGGACTCGGCTTGCTGAAGC
GCGCACGGCAAGAGGCGAGGGGCGGCGACTGGTGAGTACGCCAAAAATTTTGACTAGCGGAGGCTAGAAG
GAGAGAGATGGGTGCGAGAGCGTCAGTATTAAGCGGGGGAGAATTAGATCGCGATGGGAAAAAATTCGGT
TAAGGCCAGGGGGAAAGAAAAAATATAAATTAAAACATATAGTATGGGCAAGCAGGGAGCTAGAACGATT
CGCAGTTAATCCTGGCCTGTTAGAAACATCAGAAGGCTGTAGACAAATACTGGGACAGCTACAACCATCC
CTTCAGACAGGATCAGAAGAACTTAGATCATTATATAATACAGTAGCAACCCTCTATTGTGTGCATCAAA
GGATAGAGATAAAAGACACCAAGGAAGCTTTAGACAAGATAGAGGAAGAGCAAAACAAAAGTAAGACCAC
CGCACAGCAAGCGGCCGCTGATCTTCAGACCTGGAGGAGGAGATATGAGGGACAATTGGAGAAGTGAATT
ATATAAATATAAAGTAGTAAAAATTGAACCATTAGGAGTAGCACCCACCAAGGCAAAGAGAAGAGTGGTG
CAGAGAGAAAAAAGAGCAGTGGGAATAGGAGCTTTGTTCCTTGGGTTCTTGGGAGCAGCAGGAAGCACTA
TGGGCGCAGCGTCAATGACGCTGACGGTACAGGCCAGACAATTATTGTCTGGTATAGTGCAGCAGCAGAA
CAATTTGCTGAGGGCTATTGAGGCGCAACAGCATCTGTTGCAACTCACAGTCTGGGGCATCAAGCAGCTC
CAGGCAAGAATCCTGGCTGTGGAAAGATACCTAAAGGATCAACAGCTCCTGGGGATTTGGGGTTGCTCTG
GAAAACTCATTTGCACCACTGCTGTGCCTTGGAATGCTAGTTGGAGTAATAAATCTCTGGAACAGATTTG
GAATCACACGACCTGGATGGAGTGGGACAGAGAAATTAACAATTACACAAGCTTAATACACTCCTTAATT
GAAGAATCGCAAAACCAGCAAGAAAAGAATGAACAAGAATTATTGGAATTAGATAAATGGGCAAGTTTGT
GGAATTGGTTTAACATAACAAATTGGCTGTGGTATATAAAATTATTCATAATGATAGTAGGAGGCTTGGT
AGGTTTAAGAATAGTTTTTGCTGTACTTTCTATAGTGAATAGAGTTAGGCAGGGATATTCACCATTATCG
TTTCAGACCCACCTCCCAACCCCGAGGGGACCCATGCATTGCATCTCAATTAGTCAGCAACCAGGTGTGG
AAAGTCCCCAGGCTCCCCAGCAGGCAGAAGTATGCAAAGCATGCGTCTCAATTAGTCAGCAACCATAGTC
CCGCCCCTAACTCCGCCCATCCCGCCCCTAACTCCGCCCAGTTCCGCCCATTCTCCGCCCCATGGCTGAC
TAATTTTTTTTATTTATGCAGAGGCCGAGGCCGCCTCGGCCTCTGAGCTATTCCAGAAGTAGTGAGGAGG
CTTTTTTGGAGGCCTAGGCTTTTGCAAAAAGCTTTCTAGAGGTACCACCGGAGCTTACCATGACCGAGTA
CAAGCCCACGGTGCGCCTCGCCACCCGCGACGACGTCCCCAGGGCCGTACGCACCCTCGCCGCCGCGTTC
GCCGACTACCCCGCCACGCGCCACACCGTCGATCCGGACCGCCACATCGAGCGGGTCACCGAGCTGCAAG
AACTCTTCCTCACGCGCGTCGGGCTCGACATCGGCAAGGTGTGGGTCGCGGACGACGGCGCCGCCGTGGC
GGTCTGGACCACGCCGGAGAGCGTCGAAGCGGGGGCGGTGTTCGCCGAGATCGGCCCGCGCATGGCCGAG
TTGAGCGGTTCCCGGCTGGCCGCGCAGCAACAGATGGAAGGCCTCCTGGCGCCGCACCGGCCCAAGGAGC
CCGCGTGGTTCCTGGCCACCGTCGGCGTCTCGCCCGACCACCAGGGCAAGGGTCTGGGCAGCGCCGTCGT
GCTCCCCGGAGTGGAGGCGGCCGAGCGCGCCGGGGTGCCCGCCTTCCTGGAGACCTCCGCGCCCCGCAAC
CTCCCCTTCTACGAGCGGCTCGGCTTCACCGTCACCGCCGACGTCGAGGTGCCCGAAGGACCGCGCACCT
GGTGCATGACCCGCAAGCCCGGTGCCAGTTAACGAATTCTAGATCTTGAGACAAATGGCAGTATTCATCC
ACAATTTTAAAAGAAAAGGGGGGATTGGGGGGTACAGTGCAGGGGAAAGAATAGTAGACATAATAGCAAC
AGACATACAAACTAAAGAATTACAAAAACAAATTACAAAAATTCAAAATTTTCGGGTTTATTACAGGGAC
AGCAGAGATCCACTTTGGCGCCGGCTCGAGGCCTGCAGGTGCAAAGATGGATAAAGTTTTAAACAGAGAG
GAATCTTTGCAGCTAATGGACCTTCTAGGTCTTGAAAGGAGTGGGAATTGGCTCCGGTGCCCGTCAGTGG
GCAGAGCGCACATCGCCCACAGTCCCCGAGAAGTTGGGGGGAGGGGTCGGCAATTGAACCGGTGCCTAGA
GAAGGTGGCGCGGGGTAAACTGGGAAAGTGATGTCGTGTACTGGCTCCGCCTTTTTCCCGAGGGTGGGGG
AGAACCGTATATAAGTGCAGTAGTCGCCGTGAACGTTCTTTTTCGCAACGGGTTTGCCGCCAGAACACAG
GTAAGTGCCGTGTGTGGTTCCCGCGGGCCTGGCCTCTTTACGGGTTATGGCCCTTGCGTGCCTTGAATTA
CTTCCACCTGGCTGCAGTACGTGATTCTTGATCCCGAGCTTCGGGTTGGAAGTGGGTGGGAGAGTTCGAG
GCCTTGCGCTTAAGGAGCCCCTTCGCCTCGTGCTTGAGTTGAGGCCTGGCCTGGGCGCTGGGGCCGCCGC
GTGCGAATCTGGTGGCACCTTCGCGCCTGTCTCGCTGCTTTCGATAAGTCTCTAGCCATTTAAAATTTTT
GATGACCTGCTGCGACGCTTTTTTTCTGGCAAGATAGTCTTGTAAATGCGGGCCAAGATCTGCACACTGG
TATTTCGGTTTTTGGGGCCGCGGGCGGCGACGGGGCCCGTGCGTCCCAGCGCACATGTTCGGCGAGGCGG
GGCCTGCGAGCGCGGCCACCGAGAATCGGACGGGGGTAGTCTCAAGCTGGCCGGCCTGCTCTGGTGCCTG
GCCTCGCGCCGCCGTGTATCGCCCCGCCCTGGGCGGCAAGGCTGGCCCGGTCGGCACCAGTTGCGTGAGC
GGAAAGATGGCCGCTTCCCGGCCCTGCTGCAGGGAGCTCAAAATGGAGGACGCGGCGCTCGGGAGAGCGG
GCGGGTGAGTCACCCACACAAAGGAAAAGGGCCTTTCCGTCCTCAGCCGTCGCTTCATGTGACTCCACGG
AGTACCGGGCGCCGTCCAGGCACCTCGATTAGTTCTCGAGCTTTTGGAGTACGTCGTCTTTAGGTTGGGG
GGAGGGGTTTTATGCGATGGAGTTTCCCCACACTGAGTGGGTGGAGACTGAAGTTAGGCCAGCTTGGCAC
TTGATGTAATTCTCCTTGGAATTTGCCCTTTTTGAGTTTGGATCTTGGTTCATTCTCAAGCCTCAGACAG
TGGTTCAAAGTTTTTTTCTTCCATTTCAGGTGTCGTGAGGCTAGCACCGCCACCATGGAGCAGTATACAG
CAAACAGCAATAGTTCGACAGAGCAGATTGTTGTCCAGGCAGGACAGATTCAGCAGCAGGTCCAAGGGCA
GCCATTAATGGTGCAGGTCAGTGGAGGCCAGCTAATCACATCAACTGGCCAACCCATCATGGTCCAGGCT
GTCCCTGGTGGACAAGGTCAAACCATCATGCAAGTACCTGTTTCTGGAACACAGGGTTTGCAGCAAATAC
AGTTGGTCCCACCTGGACAGATCCAGATCCAGGGTGGACAGGCTGTGCAGGTGCAGGGCCAGCAGGGCCA
GACCCAGCAGATCATCATCCAGCAGCCCCAGACGGCTGTCACTGCTGGCCAGACTCAGACACAGCAGCAG
ATTGCTGTCCAGGGACAGCAAGTGGCACAGACTGCTGAAGGGCAGACCATCGTCTATCAACCAGTTAATG
CAGATGGCACCATTCTCCAGCAAGTTACAGTCCCTGTTTCAGGCATGATCACTATCCCAGCAGCCAGTTT
GGCAGGAGCACAGATTGTTCAAACAGGAGCCAATACCAACACAACCAGCAGTGGGCAAGGGACTGTCACT
GTGACACTACCAGTGGCAGGCAATGTGGTCAATTCAGGAGGGATGGTCATGATGGTTCCTGGGGCTGGCT
CTGTGCCTGCTATCCAAAGAATCCCTCTACCTGGAGCAGAGATGCTTGAAGAAGAGCCTCTCTACGTGAA
TGCCAAACAATACCACCGTATTCTTAAGAGGAGGCAAGCCCGAGCTAAACTAGAGGCAGAAGGGAAAATT
CCAAAGGAGAGAAGGAAATACCTGCATGAGTCTCGGCACCGTCATGCCATGGCACGGAAGCGTGGTGAAG
GTGGACGATTTTTCTCTCCAAAGGAAAAGGATAGTCCCCATATGCAGGATCCAAACCAAGCCGATGAAGA
AGCAATGACACAGATCATCCGAGTGTCCTAGTAATGAACTAGTCCGTAACTTGAAAGTATTTCGATTTCT
TGGCTTTATATATCTTGTGGAAAGGACGAACTGCTGATCAATAACTTTGGGTCACGCGTTAAGTCGACAA
TCAACCTCTGGATTACAAAATTTGTGAAAGATTGACTGGTATTCTTAACTATGTTGCTCCTTTTACGCTA
TGTGGATACGCTGCTTTAATGCCTTTGTATCATGCTATTGCTTCCCGTATGGCTTTCATTTTCTCCTCCT
TGTATAAATCCTGGTTGCTGTCTCTTTATGAGGAGTTGTGGCCCGTTGTCAGGCAACGTGGCGTGGTGTG
CACTGTGTTTGCTGACGCAACCCCCACTGGTTGGGGCATTGCCACCACCTGTCAGCTCCTTTCCGGGACT
TTCGCTTTCCCCCTCCCTATTGCCACGGCGGAACTCATCGCCGCCTGCCTTGCCCGCTGCTGGACAGGGG
CTCGGCTGTTGGGCACTGACAATTCCGTGGTGTTGTCGGGGAAATCATCGTCCTTTCCTTGGCTGCTCGC
CTGTGTTGCCACCTGGATTCTGCGCGGGACGTCCTTCTGCTACGTCCCTTCGGCCCTCAATCCAGCGGAC
CTTCCTTCCCGCGGCCTGCTGCCGGCTCTGCGGCCTCTTCCGCGTCTTCGCCTTCGCCCTCAGACGAGTC
GGATCTCCCTTTGGGCCGCCTCCCCGCGTCGACTTTAAGACCAATGACTTACAAGGCAGCTGTAGATCTT
AGCCACTTTTTAAAAGAAAAGGGGGGACTGGAAGGGCTAATTCACTCCCAACGAAGACAAGATCTGCTTT
TTGCTTGTACTGGGTCTCTCTGGTTAGACCAGATCTGAGCCTGGGAGCTCTCTGGCTAACTAGGGAACCC
ACTGCTTAAGCCTCAATAAAGCTTGCCTTGAGTGCTTCAAGTAGTGTGTGCCCGTCTGTTGTGTGACTCT
GGTAACTAGAGATCCCTCAGACCCTTTTAGTCAGTGTGGAAAATCTCTAGCAGTACGTATAGTAGTTCAT
GTCATCTTATTATTCAGTATTTATAACTTGCAAAGAAATGAATATCAGAGAGTGAGAGGAACTTGTTTAT
TGCAGCTTATAATGGTTACAAATAAAGCAATAGCATCACAAATTTCACAAATAAAGCATTTTTTTCACTG
CATTCTAGTTGTGGTTTGTCCAAACTCATCAATGTATCTTATCATGTCTGGCTCTAGCTATCCCGCCCCT
AACTCCGCCCATCCCGCCCCTAACTCCGCCCAGTTCCGCCCATTCTCCGCCCCATGGCTGACTAATTTTT
TTTATTTATGCAGAGGCCGAGGCCGCCTCGGCCTCTGAGCTATTCCAGAAGTAGTGAGGAGGCTTTTTTG
GAGGCCTAGGGACGTACCCAATTCGCCCTATAGTGAGTCGTATTACGCGCGCTCACTGGCCGTCGTTTTA
CAACGTCGTGACTGGGAAAACCCTGGCGTTACCCAACTTAATCGCCTTGCAGCACATCCCCCTTTCGCCA
GCTGGCGTAATAGCGAAGAGGCCCGCACCGATCGCCCTTCCCAACAGTTGCGCAGCCTGAATGGCGAATG
GG
[124 nt withheld, positions 6653-6776]
C
[91 nt withheld, positions 6778-6868]
A
[49 nt withheld, positions 6870-6918]
CCTTTGACGTTGGAGTCCACGTTCTTT
[37 nt withheld, positions 6946-6982]
ACCCTATCTCGGTCTATTCTTTTGATTTATAAGGGATTTTGCCGATTTCGGCCTATTGGTTAAAAAATGA
GCTGATTTAACAAAAATTTAACGCGAATTTTAACAAAATATTAACGCTTACAATTTAGGTGGCACTTTTC
GGGGAAATGTGCGCGGAACCCCTATTTGTTTATTTTTCTAAATACATTCAAATATGTATCCGCTCATGAG
ACAATAACCCTGATAAATGCTTCAATAATATTGAAAAAGGAAGAGTATGAGTATTCAACATTTCCGTGTC
GCCCTTATTCCCTTTTTTGCGGCATTTTGCCTTCCTGTTTTTGCTCACCCAGAAACGCTGGTGAAAGTAA
AAGATGCTGAAGATCAGTTGGGTGCACGAGTGGGTTACATCGAACTGGATCTCAACAGCGGTAAGATCCT
TGAGAGTTTTCGCCCCGAAGAACGTTTTCCAATGATGAGCACTTTTAAAGTTCTGCTATGTGGCGCGGTA
TTATCCCGTATTGACGCCGGGCAAGAGCAACTCGGTCGCCGCATACACTATTCTCAGAATGACTTGGTTG
AGTACTCACCAGTCACAGAAAAGCATCTTACGGATGGCATGACAGTAAGAGAATTATGCAGTGCTGCCAT
AACCATGAGTGATAACACTGCGGCCAACTTACTTCTGACAACGATCGGAGGACCGAAGGAGCTAACCGCT
TTTTTGCACAACATGGGGGATCATGTAACTCGCCTTGATCGTTGGGAACCGGAGCTGAATGAAGCCATAC
CAAACGACGAGCGTGACACCACGATGCCTGTAGCAATGGCAACAACGTTGCGCAAACTATTAACTGGCGA
ACTACTTACTCTAGCTTCCCGGCAACAATTAATAGACTGGATGGAGGCGGATAAAGTTGCAGGACCACTT
CTGCGCTCGGCCCTTCCGGCTGGCTGGTTTATTGCTGATAAATCTGGAGCCGGTGAGCGTGGGTCTCGCG
GTATCATTGCAGCACTGGGGCCAGATGGTAAGCCCTCCCGTATCGTAGTTATCTACACGACGGGGAGTCA
GGCAACTATGGATGAACGAAATAGACAGATCGCTGAGATAGGTGCCTCACTGATTAAGCATTGGTAACTG
TCAGACCAAGTTTACTCATATATACTTTAGATTGATTTAAAACTTCATTTTTAATTTAAAAGGATCTAGG
TGAAGATCCTTTTTGATAATCTCATGACCAAAATCCCTTAACGTGAGTTTTCGTTCCACTGAGCGTCAGA
CCCCGTAGAAAAGATCAAAGGATCTTCTTGAGATCCTTTTTTTCTGCGCGTAATCTGCTGCTTGCAAACA
AAAAAACCACCGCTACCAGCGGTGGTTTGTTTGCCGGATCAAGAGCTACCAACTCTTTTTCCGAAGGTAA
CTGGCTTCAGCAGAGCGCAGATACCAAATACTGTTCTTCTAGTGTAGCCGTAGTTAGGCCACCACTTCAA
GAACTCTGTAGCACCGCCTACATACCTCGCTCTGCTAATCCTGTTACCAGTGGCTGCTGCCAGTGGCGAT
AAGTCGTGTCTTACCGGGTTGGACTCAAGACGATAGTTACCGGATAAGGCGCAGCGGTCGGGCTGAACGG
GGGGTTCGTGCACACAGCCCAGCTTGGAGCGAACGACCTACACCGAACTGAGATACCTACAGCGTGAGCT
ATGAGAAAGCGCCACGCTTCCCGAAGGGAGAAAGGCGGACAGGTATCCGGTAAGCGGCAGGGTCGGAACA
GGAGAGCGCACGAGGGAGCTTCCAGGGGGAAACGCCTGGTATCTTTATAGTCCTGTCGGGTTTCGCCACC
TCTGACTTGAGCGTCGATTTTTGTGATGCTCGTCAGGGGGGCGGAGCCTATGGAAAAACGCCAGCAACGC
GGCCTTTTTACGGTTCCTGGCCTTTTGCTGGCCTTTTGCTCACATGTTCTTTCCTGCGTTATCCCCTGAT
TCTGTGGATAACCGTATTACCGCCTTTGAGTGAGCTGATACCGCTCGCCGCAGCCGAACGACCGAGCGCA
GCGAGTCAGTGAGCGAGGAAGCGGAAGAGCGCCCAATACGCAAACCGCCTCTCCCCGCGCGTTGGCCGAT
TCATTAATGCAGCTGGCACGACAGGTTTCCCGACTGGAAAGCGGGCAGTGAGCGCAACGCAATTAATGTG
AGTTAGCTCACTCATTAGGCACCCCAGGCTTTACACTTTATGCTTCCGGCTCGTATGTTGTGTGGAATTG
TGAGCGGATAACAATTTCACACAGGAAACAGCTATGACCATGATTACGCCAAGCGCGCAATTAACCCTCA
CTAAAGGGAACAAAAGCTGGAGCTGCAAGC
Features (pLannotate 1.2.2; 31 found; start..end, strand, type, name):
      5..231     +  promoter       RSV promoter: Rous sarcoma virus enhancer/promoter
    232..412     +  LTR            5' LTR (truncated): truncated 5' long terminal repeat (LTR) from HIV-1
    459..584     +  misc_feature   HIV-1 Ψ: packaging signal of human immunodeficiency virus type 1
    568..931     +  CDS            HIV-1 gag (fragment): gag protein from human immunodeficiency virus 1; gag
   1077..1310    +  misc_feature   RRE: The Rev response element (RRE) of HIV-1 allows for Rev-dependent mRNA export from the nucleus to the cytoplasm.
   1687..1713    +  CDS            Rev (fragment): human immunodeficiency virus 1 (HIV-1) Rev protein; rev; enhances nuclear export of unspliced and incompletely spliced viral mRNAs
   1720..1743    +  promoter       SV40 promoter (fragment): SV40 early promoter
   1744..1815    +  promoter       SV40 promoter (fragment): SV40 enhancer and early promoter
   1839..1974    +  rep_origin     SV40 ori: SV40 origin of replication
   2020..2616    +  CDS            PuroR (fragment): puromycin N-acetyltransferase; pac from Streptomyces; confers resistance to puromycin
   2665..2782    +  misc_feature   cPPT/CTS: central polypurine tract and central termination sequence of HIV-1
   2847..2913    +  CDS            small t antigen (fragment): SV40 (simian virus 40) small t antigen
   2920..4098    +  promoter       EF-1α promoter: strong constitutive promoter for human elongation factor EF-1α
   4115..5068    +  CDS            Nfya (fragment): NFYA_MOUSE - Experimental evidence at protein level: Swiss-Prot protein existence level 1. Component of the sequence-specific heterotrimeric transcription factor (NF-Y) which specifically recognizes a 5'-CCAAT-3' box motif found in the promoters of its target genes. NF-Y can function as both an activator and a repressor, depending on its interacting cofactors. NF-YA positively regulates the transcription of the core clock component ARNTL/BMAL1. From Mus musculus (Mouse).
   5084..5137    +  promoter       U6 promoter (fragment): RNA polymerase III promoter for human U6 snRNA
   5179..5767    +  misc_feature   WPRE: woodchuck hepatitis virus posttranscriptional regulatory element
   5818..5837    +  misc_feature   cPPT/CTS (fragment): central polypurine tract and central termination sequence of HIV-1
   5839..6072    +  LTR            3' LTR (ΔU3): self-inactivating 3' long terminal repeat (LTR) from HIV-1
   6150..6271    +  polyA_signal   SV40 poly(A) signal: SV40 polyadenylation signal
   6311..6446    +  rep_origin     SV40 ori: SV40 origin of replication
   6467..6485    -  promoter       T7 promoter: promoter for bacteriophage T7 RNA polymerase
   6493..6648    +  CDS            lacZα (fragment): LacZα fragment of β-galactosidase; lacZ fragment
   6653..7081    +  rep_origin     f1 ori (sequence partly withheld): f1 bacteriophage origin of replication; arrow indicates direction of (+) strand synthesis
   7134..7238    +  promoter       AmpR promoter: bla
   7239..8099    +  CDS            AmpR: β-lactamase; bla; confers resistance to ampicillin, carbenicillin, and related antibiotics
   8270..8858    +  rep_origin     ori: high-copy-number ColE1/pMB1/pBR322/pUC origin of replication
   9041..9133    +  CDS            lacI (fragment): lac repressor; lacI; The lac repressor binds to the lac operator to inhibit transcription in E. coli. This inhibition can be relieved by adding lactose or isopropyl-β-D-thiogalactopyranoside (IPTG).
   9146..9167    +  protein_bind   CAP binding site: CAP binding activates transcription in the presence of cAMP. E. coli catabolite activator protein
   9182..9212    +  promoter       lac promoter: promoter for the E. coli lac operon
   9220..9236    +  protein_bind   lac operator: The lac repressor binds to the lac operator to inhibit transcription in E. coli. This inhibition can be relieved by adding lactose or isopropyl-β-D-thiogalactopyranoside (IPTG). lac repressor encoded by lacI
   9281..9299    +  promoter       T3 promoter: promoter for bacteriophage T3 RNA polymerase
