[The description below was written by a language model from this plasmid's Addgene catalogue record and pLannotate feature annotations shown in this document.]
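Description:
TFORF0374 is a lentiviral mammalian expression plasmid built on the pLX_TRC317 backbone and carrying the human NFYA open reading frame, which encodes the CCAAT-box-binding NF-YA subunit of the heterotrimeric NF-Y transcription factor. It belongs to a barcoded transcription factor ORF collection. Each member pairs an ORF with a unique 24-bp barcode, so the factor present in a given cell can be identified in pooled overexpression screens. The barcode is not annotated in the feature table, so its position is not stated. In bacteria the plasmid is maintained at high copy through a ColE1/pUC-type origin with ampicillin resistance. An f1 origin and remnants of a lac/lacZα cloning region flanked by T3 and T7 promoters are also present. The depositor warns that the plasmid can recombine, as is common for LTR-containing plasmids.

The viral cassette follows a third-generation, self-inactivating design. An RSV promoter drives a truncated HIV-1 5' LTR, followed by the Ψ packaging signal with a gag fragment and the RRE for Rev-dependent export of the genomic RNA. The cassette ends in a ΔU3 3' LTR with a downstream SV40 polyadenylation signal. Inside the provirus, an SV40 early promoter expresses puromycin N-acetyltransferase for selection of transduced cells. A cPPT/CTS element, which aids nuclear import, lies between this marker and the EF-1α promoter that constitutively drives NFYA. A WPRE downstream of the ORF enhances transcript stability and expression. The annotation tool matched the ORF to the mouse Nfya protein, which presumably reflects high sequence conservation, since the catalogue entry specifies a synthesized human isoform. The short U6 promoter fragment after the ORF appears to be a backbone remnant rather than a functional unit.
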