Addgene plasmid #141595: TFORF0374
Purpose: Lentiviral vector for overexpressing the NFYA transcription factor ORF with a unique 24-bp barcode. Barcodes facilitate identification of transcription factors in pooled screens.
Depositing lab: Feng Zhang. Depositing organization: Broad Institute. Publication: A transcription factor atlas of directed differentiation. Joung J, Ma S, Tay T, Geiger-Schuller KR, Kirchgatterer PC, Verdine VK, Guo B, Arias-Garcia MA, Allen WE, Singh A, Kuksenko O, Abudayyeh OO, Gootenberg JS, Fu Z, Macrae RK, Buenrostro JD, Regev A, Zhang F. Cell. 2023 Jan 5;186(1):209-229.e26. doi: 10.1016/j.cell.2022.11.026. PubMed 36608654.
Backbone
  Vector backbone: pLX_TRC317
  Backbone manufacturer: Broad Institute Genetic Perturbation Platform
  Backbone size w/o insert (bp): 8264
  Vector type: Mammalian Expression, Lentiviral
  Selectable markers: Puromycin
Growth in bacteria
  Bacterial resistance: Ampicillin, 100 μg/mL
  Growth temperature: 37°C
  Growth strain: NEB Stable
  Copy number: High Copy
Gene/Insert
  Gene/Insert name: NFYA
  Species: H. sapiens (human)
  Insert size (bp): 1058
  Entrez Gene: NFYA (a.k.a. CBF-A, CBF-B, HAP2, NF-YA)
  Promoter: EF1a
  Cloning method: Unknown
  Sequencing primers: 5′ GGGTGGAGACTGAAGTTAGGCCAG; 3′ CACATAGCGTAAAAGGAGCAACATAG
Terms and licenses: Academic/Nonprofit Terms; Industry Terms: Not Available to Industry
Depositor comments: NM_021705,ENST00000353205 . The transcription factor ORF portion of this plasmid was synthesized by Genewiz. Please test multiple small colonies in case of plasmid recombination. To make this collection available in a timely manner, a portion of this collection was not fully sequenced by Addgene. If an Addgene verified full plasmid sequence is not available, please contact us prior to placing an order to request the full sequence.
How to cite: TFORF0374 was a gift from Feng Zhang (Addgene plasmid # 141595 ; http://n2t.net/addgene:141595 ; RRID:Addgene_141595)
