>Addgene plasmid #141595 | TFORF0374 | depositor partial sequence | sequence record 276922 | Insert
ACCGCCACCATGGAGCAGTATACAGCAAACAGCAATAGTTCGACAGAGCAGATTGTTGTCCAGGCAGGAC
AGATTCAGCAGCAGGTCCAAGGGCAGCCATTAATGGTGCAGGTCAGTGGAGGCCAGCTAATCACATCAAC
TGGCCAACCCATCATGGTCCAGGCTGTCCCTGGTGGACAAGGTCAAACCATCATGCAAGTACCTGTTTCT
GGAACACAGGGTTTGCAGCAAATACAGTTGGTCCCACCTGGACAGATCCAGATCCAGGGTGGACAGGCTG
TGCAGGTGCAGGGCCAGCAGGGCCAGACCCAGCAGATCATCATCCAGCAGCCCCAGACGGCTGTCACTGC
TGGCCAGACTCAGACACAGCAGCAGATTGCTGTCCAGGGACAGCAAGTGGCACAGACTGCTGAAGGGCAG
ACCATCGTCTATCAACCAGTTAATGCAGATGGCACCATTCTCCAGCAAGTTACAGTCCCTGTTTCAGGCA
TGATCACTATCCCAGCAGCCAGTTTGGCAGGAGCACAGATTGTTCAAACAGGAGCCAATACCAACACAAC
CAGCAGTGGGCAAGGGACTGTCACTGTGACACTACCAGTGGCAGGCAATGTGGTCAATTCAGGAGGGATG
GTCATGATGGTTCCTGGGGCTGGCTCTGTGCCTGCTATCCAAAGAATCCCTCTACCTGGAGCAGAGATGC
TTGAAGAAGAGCCTCTCTACGTGAATGCCAAACAATACCACCGTATTCTTAAGAGGAGGCAAGCCCGAGC
TAAACTAGAGGCAGAAGGGAAAATTCCAAAGGAGAGAAGGAAATACCTGCATGAGTCTCGGCACCGTCAT
GCCATGGCACGGAAGCGTGGTGAAGGTGGACGATTTTTCTCTCCAAAGGAAAAGGATAGTCCCCATATGC
AGGATCCAAACCAAGCCGATGAAGAAGCAATGACACAGATCATCCGAGTGTCCTAGTAATGAACTAGTCC
GTAACTTGAAAGTATTTCGATTTCTTGGCTTTATATATCTTGTGGAAAGGACGAACTGCTGATCAATAAC
TTTGGGTC
