>Addgene plasmid #141595 | TFORF0374 | depositor partial sequence | sequence record 276923 | Barcode
ACTGCTGATCAATAACTTTGGGTC
